>Addgene plasmid #197139 | pSI-218 | addgene full sequence | sequence record 392598 | Addgene NGS Result
TTAGAAAAATAAACAAATAGGGGTTCCGCGCACATTTCCCCGAAAAGTGCCACCTAAATTGTAAGCGTTA
ATATTTTGTTAAAATTCGCGTTAAATTTTTGTTAAATCAGCTCATTTTTTAACCAATAGGCCGAAATCGG
CAAAATCCCTTATAAATCAAAAGAATAGACCGAGATAGGGT
[37 nt withheld, positions 182-218]
AAAGAACGTGGACTCCAACGTCAAAGG
[49 nt withheld, positions 246-294]
T
[91 nt withheld, positions 296-386]
G
[124 nt withheld, positions 388-511]
CCCATTCGCCATTCAGGCTGCGCAACTGTTGGGAAGGGCGATCGGTGCGGGCCTCTTCGCTATTACGCCA
GCTGGCGAAAGGGGGATGTGCTGCAAGGCGATTAAGTTGGGTAACGCCAGGGTTTTCCCAGTCACGACGT
TGTAAAACGACGGCCAGTGAGCGCGCGTAATACGACTCACTATAGGGCGAATTGGGTACCGGGCCAATTC
GAACGCTGACGTCATCAACCCGCTCCAAGGAATCGCGGGCCCGAGGGCCTATTTCCCATGATTCCTTCAT
ATTTGCATATACGATACAAGGCTGTTAGAGAGATAATTAGAATTAATTTGACTGTAAACACAAAGATATT
AGTACAAAATACGTGACGTAGAAAGTAATAATTTCTTGGGTAGTTTGCAGTTTTAAAATTATGTTTTAAA
ATGGACTATCATATGCTTACCGTAACTTGAAAGTATTTCGATTTCTTGGCTTTATATATCTTGTGGAAAG
GACGAAACACCGGAGACGGTTGTAAATGAGCACACAAAATACACATGCTAAAATATTATATTCTATGACC
TTTATAAAATCAACCAAAATCTTCTTTTTAATAACTTTAGTATCAATAATTAGAATTTTTATGTTCCTTT
TTGCAAACTTTTAATAAAAATGAGCAAAATAAAAAAACGCTAGTTTTAGTAACTCGCGTTGTTTTCTTCA
CCTTTAATAATAGCTACTCCACCACTTGTTCCTAAGCGGTCAGCTCCTGCTTCAATCATTTTTTGAGCAT
CTTCAAATGTTCTAACTCCACCAGCTGCTTTAACTAAAGCATTGTCTTTAACAACTGACTTCATTAGTTT
AACATCTTCAAATGTTGCACCTGATTTTGAAAATCCTGTTGATGTTTTAACAAATTCTAATCCAGCTTCA
ACAGCTATTTCACAAGCTTTCATGATTTCTTCTTTTGTTAATAAACAATTTTCCATAATACATTTAACAA
CATGTGATCCAGCTGCTTTTTTTACAGCTTTCATGTCTTCTAAAACTAATTCATAATTTTTGTCTTTTAA
TGCACCAATATTTAATACCATATCAATTTCTGTTGCACCATCTTTAATTGCTTCAGAAACTTCGAATGCT
TTTGTAGCTGTTGTGCATGCACCTAGAGGAAAACCTACAACATTTGTTATTCCTACATTTGTGCCTTTTA
ATAATTCTTTACAATAGCTTGTTCAATATGAATTAACACAAACTGTTGCAAAATCAAATTCAATTGCTTC
ATCACATAATTGTTTAATTTCAGCTTTCGTAGCATCTTGTTTTAATAATGTGTGATCTATATATTTGTTT
AGTTTCATTTTTTCTCCTATATATTCATTTTTAATTTTAATTCTTTAATAATTTCGTCTACTTTAACTTT
AGCGTTTTGAACAGATTCACCAACACCTATAAAATAAATTTTTAGTTTAGGTTCAGTTCCACTTGGGCGA
ACAGCAAATCATGACTTATCTTCTAAATAAAATTTTAGTAAGTCTTGTCCTGGCATATTATACATTCCAT
CGATGTAGTCTTCAACATTAACAACTTTAAGTCCAGCAATTTGAGTTAAGGGTGTTGCTCTCAATGATTT
CATTAATGGTTCAATTTTTAATTTCTTTTCTTCTGGTTTAAAATTCAAGTTTAAAGTGAAAGTGTAATAT
GCACCCATTTCTTTAAATAAATCTTCTAAATAGTCTACTAATGTTTTATTTTGTTTTTTATAAAATCAAG
CAGCCTCTGCTATTAATATAGAAGCTTGTATTCCATCTTTATCTCTAGCTGAGTCATCAATTACATATCC
ATAACTTTCTTCATAAGCAAAAACAAAATTTAATCCGTTATCTTCTTCTTTAGCAATTTCTCTACCCATT
CATTTAAATCCAGTTAAAGTTTTTACAATATTAACTCCATATTTTTCATGAGCGATTCTATCACCCAAAT
CACTTGTTACAAAACTTGAATATAGAGCCGGATTTTTTGGAATGCTATTTAAGCGTTTTAGATTTGATAA
TTTTCAATCAATTAAAATTGGTCCTGTTTGATTTCCATCTAATCTTACAAAATGACCATCATGTTTTATT
GCCATTCCAAATCTGTCAGCATCTGGGTCATTCATAATAATAATATCTGCATCATGTTTAATACCATATT
CAAGCGGTATTTTTCATGCAGGATCAAATTCTGGATTTGGATTTACAACATTTTTAAATGTTTCATCTTC
AAATGCATGCTCTTCAACCTCAATAACGTTATATCCTGATTCACGTAATATTTTTGGGGTAAATTTAGTT
CCTGTTCCATTAACTGCGCTAAAAATAATTTTTAAATCTTTTTTAGCTTCTTGCTCTTTTTTGTACGTCT
CTGTTTTAGAGCTAGAAATAGCAAGTTAAAATAAGGCTAGTCCGTTATCAACTTGAAAAAGTGGCACCGA
GTCGGTGCTTTTTTACGCGTTGACATTGATTATTGACTAGTTATTAATAGTAATCAATTACGGGGTCATT
AGTTCATAGCCCATATATGGAGTTCCGCGTTACATAACTTACGGTAAATGGCCCGCCTGGCTGACCGCCC
AACGACCCCCGCCCATTGACGTCAATAATGACGTATGTTCCCATAGTAACGCCAATAGGGACTTTCCATT
GACGTCAATGGGTGGAGTATTTACGGTAAACTGCCCACTTGGCAGTACATCAAGTGTATCATATGCCAAG
TACGCCCCCTATTGACGTCAATGACGGTAAATGGCCCGCCTGGCATTATGCCCAGTACATGACCTTATGG
GACTTTCCTACTTGGCAGTACATCTACGTATTAGTCATCGCTATTACCATGGTGATGCGGTTTTGGCAGT
ACATCAATGGGCGTGGATAGCGGTTTGACTCACGGGGATTTCCAAGTCTCCACCCCATTGACGTCAATGG
GAGTTTGTTTTGGCACCAAAATCAACGGGACTTTCCAAAATGTCGTAACAACTCCGCCCCATTGACGCAA
ATGGGCGGTAGGCGTGTACGGTGGGAGGTCTATATAAGCAGAGCTCTCTGGCTAACTAGAGAACCCACTG
CTTACTGGCTTATCGAAATTAATACGACTCACTATAGGGAGACCCAAGCTGGCTAGCGAAATGGCACCGA
AGAAGAAGCGTAAAGTCGGAATCCACGGAGTTCCTGCGGCAATGGACAAGAAGTACTCCATTGGGCTCGC
TATCGGCACAAACAGCGTCGGTTGGGCCGTCATTACGGACGAGTACAAGGTGCCGAGCAAAAAATTCAAA
GTTCTGGGCAATACCGATCGCCACAGCATAAAGAAGAACCTCATTGGCGCCCTCCTGTTCGACTCCGGGG
AAACGGCCGAAGCCACGCGGCTCAAAAGAACAGCACGGCGCAGATATACCCGCAGAAAGAATCGGATCTG
CTACCTGCAGGAGATCTTTAGTAATGAGATGGCTAAGGTGGATGACTCTTTCTTCCATAGGCTGGAGGAG
TCCTTTTTGGTGGAGGAGGATAAAAAGCACGAGCGCCACCCAATCTTTGGCAATATCGTGGACGAGGTGG
CGTACCATGAAAAGTACCCAACCATATATCATCTGAGGAAGAAGCTTGTAGACAGTACTGATAAGGCTGA
CTTGCGGTTGATCTATCTCGCGCTGGCGCATATGATCAAATTTCGGGGACACTTCCTCATCGAGGGGGAC
CTGAACCCAGACAACAGCGATGTCGACAAACTCTTTATCCAACTGGTTCAGACTTACAATCAGCTTTTCG
AAGAGAACCCGATCAACGCATCCGGAGTTGACGCCAAAGCAATCCTGAGCGCTAGGCTGTCCAAATCCCG
GCGGCTCGAAAACCTCATCGCACAGCTCCCTGGGGAGAAGAAGAACGGCCTGTTTGGTAATCTTATCGCC
CTGTCACTCGGGCTGACCCCCAACTTTAAATCTAACTTCGACCTGGCCGAAGATGCCAAGCTTCAACTGA
GCAAAGACACCTACGATGATGATCTCGACAATCTGCTGGCCCAGATCGGCGACCAGTACGCAGACCTTTT
TTTGGCGGCAAAGAACCTGTCAGACGCCATTCTGCTGAGTGATATTCTGCGAGTGAACACGGAGATCACC
AAAGCTCCGCTGAGCGCTAGTATGATCAAGCGCTATGATGAGCACCACCAAGACTTGACTTTGCTGAAGG
CCCTTGTCAGACAGCAACTGCCTGAGAAGTACAAGGAAATTTTCTTCGATCAGTCTAAAAATGGCTACGC
CGGATACATTGACGGCGGAGCAAGCCAGGAGGAATTTTACAAATTTATTAAGCCCATCTTGGAAAAAATG
GACGGCACCGAGGAGCTGCTGGTAAAGCTTAACAGAGAAGATCTGTTGCGCAAACAGCGCACTTTCGACA
ATGGAAGCATCCCCCACCAGATTCACCTGGGCGAACTGCACGCTATCCTCAGGCGGCAAGAGGATTTCTA
CCCCTTTTTGAAAGATAACAGGGAAAAGATTGAGAAAATCCTCACATTTCGGATACCCTACTATGTAGGC
CCCCTCGCCCGGGGAAATTCCAGATTCGCGTGGATGACTCGCAAATCAGAAGAGACCATCACTCCCTGGA
ACTTCGAGGAAGTCGTGGATAAGGGGGCCTCTGCCCAGTCCTTCATCGAAAGGATGACTAACTTTGATAA
AAATCTGCCTAACGAAAAGGTGCTTCCTAAACACTCTCTGCTGTACGAGTACTTCACAGTTTATAACGAG
CTCACCAAGGTCAAATACGTCACAGAAGGGATGAGAAAGCCAGCATTCCTGTCTGGAGAGCAGAAGAAAG
CTATCGTGGACCTCCTCTTCAAGACGAACCGGAAAGTTACCGTGAAACAGCTCAAAGAAGACTATTTCAA
AAAGATTGAATGTTTCGACTCTGTTGAAATCAGCGGAGTGGAGGATCGCTTCAACGCATCCCTGGGAACG
TATCACGATCTCCTGAAAATCATTAAAGACAAGGACTTCCTGGACAATGAGGAGAACGAGGACATTCTTG
AGGACATTGTCCTCACCCTTACGTTGTTTGAAGATAGGGAGATGATTGAAGAACGCTTGAAAACTTACGC
TCATCTCTTCGACGACAAAGTCATGAAACAGCTCAAGAGGCGCCGATATACAGGATGGGGGCGGCTGTCA
AGAAAACTGATCAATGGGATCCGAGACAAGCAGAGTGGAAAGACAATCCTGGATTTTCTTAAGTCCGATG
GATTTGCCAACCGGAACTTCATGCAGTTGATCCATGATGACTCTCTCACCTTTAAGGAGGACATCCAGAA
AGCACAAGTTTCTGGCCAGGGGGACAGTCTTCACGAGCACATCGCTAATCTTGCAGGTAGCCCAGCTATC
AAAAAGGGAATACTGCAGACCGTTAAGGTCGTGGATGAACTCGTCAAAGTAATGGGAAGGCATAAGCCCG
AGAATATCGTTATCGAGATGGCCCGAGAGAACCAAACTACCCAGAAGGGACAGAAGAACAGTAGGGAAAG
GATGAAGAGGATTGAAGAGGGTATAAAAGAACTGGGGTCCCAAATCCTTAAGGAACACCCAGTTGAAAAC
ACCCAGCTTCAGAATGAGAAGCTCTACCTGTACTACCTGCAGAACGGCAGGGACATGTACGTGGATCAGG
AACTGGACATCAATCGGCTCTCCGACTACGACGTGGATCATATCGTGCCCCAGTCTTTTCTCAAAGATGA
TTCTATTGATAATAAAGTGTTGACAAGATCCGATAAAAATAGAGGGAAGAGTGATAACGTCCCCTCAGAA
GAAGTTGTCAAGAAAATGAAAAATTATTGGCGGCAGCTGCTGAACGCCAAACTGATCACACAACGGAAGT
TCGATAATCTGACTAAGGCTGAACGAGGTGGCCTGTCTGAGTTGGATAAAGCCGGCTTCATCAAAAGGCA
GCTTGTTGAGACACGCCAGATCACCAAGCACGTGGCCCAAATTCTCGATTCACGCATGAACACCAAGTAC
GATGAAAATGACAAACTGATTCGAGAGGTGAAAGTTATTACTCTGAAGTCTAAGCTGGTCTCAGATTTCA
GAAAGGACTTTCAGTTTTATAAGGTGAGAGAGATCAACAATTACCACCATGCGCATGATGCCTACCTGAA
TGCAGTGGTAGGCACTGCACTTATCAAAAAATATCCCAAGCTTGAATCTGAATTTGTTTACGGAGACTAT
AAAGTGTACGATGTTAGGAAAATGATCGCAAAGTCTGAGCAGGAAATAGGCAAGGCCACCGCTAAGTACT
TCTTTTACAGCAATATTATGAATTTTTTCAAGACCGAGATTACACTGGCCAATGGAGAGATTCGGAAGCG
ACCACTTATCGAAACAAACGGAGAAACAGGAGAAATCGTGTGGGACAAGGGTAGGGATTTCGCGACAGTC
CGGAAGGTCCTGTCCATGCCGCAGGTGAACATCGTTAAAAAGACCGAAGTACAGACCGGAGGCTTCTCCA
AGGAAAGTATCCTCCCGAAAAGGAACAGCGACAAGCTGATCGCACGCAAAAAAGATTGGGACCCCAAGAA
ATACGGCGGATTCGATTCTCCTACAGTCGCTTACAGTGTACTGGTTGTGGCCAAAGTGGAGAAAGGGAAG
TCTAAAAAACTCAAAAGCGTCAAGGAACTGCTGGGCATCACAATCATGGAGCGATCAAGCTTCGAAAAAA
ACCCCATCGACTTTCTCGAGGCGAAAGGATATAAAGAGGTCAAAAAAGACCTCATCATTAAGCTTCCCAA
GTACTCTCTCTTTGAGCTTGAAAACGGCCGGAAACGAATGCTCGCTAGTGCGGGCGAGCTGCAGAAAGGT
AACGAGCTGGCACTGCCCTCTAAATACGTTAATTTCTTGTATCTGGCCAGCCACTATGAAAAGCTCAAAG
GGTCTCCCGAAGATAATGAGCAGAAGCAGCTGTTCGTGGAACAACACAAACACTACCTTGATGAGATCAT
CGAGCAAATAAGCGAATTCTCCAAAAGAGTGATCCTCGCCGACGCTAACCTCGATAAGGTGCTTTCTGCT
TACAATAAGCACAGGGATAAGCCCATCAGGGAGCAGGCAGAAAACATTATCCACTTGTTTACTCTGACCA
ACTTGGGCGCGCCTGCAGCCTTCAAGTACTTCGACACCACCATAGACAGAAAGCGGTACACCTCTACAAA
GGAGGTCCTGGACGCCACACTGATTCATCAGTCAATTACGGGGCTCTATGAAACAAGAATCGACCTCTCT
CAGCTCGGTGGAGACAGCAGGGCTGACCCCAAGAAGAAGAGGAAGGTGGGTGGAGGAGGTACCGGCGGTG
GAGGCTCAGCAGAATACGTACGAGCTCTGTTTGACTTCAATGGGAATGACGAGGAGGATCTCCCCTTTAA
GAAGGGCGATATTCTCCGCATCAGAGATAAGCCCGAAGAACAATGGTGGAATGCCGAGGATAGCGAAGGG
AAAAGGGGCATGATTCTGGTGCCATATGTGGAGAAATATTCCGGTGACTACAAAGACCATGATGGGGATT
ACAAAGACCACGACATCGACTACAAAGACGACGACGATAAATCAGGGATGACAGACGCCGAGTACGTGCG
CATTCATGAGAAACTGGATATTTACACCTTCAAGAAGCAGTTCTTCAACAACAAGAAATCTGTGTCACAC
CGCTGCTACGTGCTGTTTGAGTTGAAGCGAAGGGGCGAAAGAAGGGCTTGCTTTTGGGGCTATGCCGTCA
ACAAGCCCCAAAGTGGCACCGAGAGAGGAATACACGCTGAGATATTCAGTATCCGAAAGGTGGAAGAGTA
TCTTCGGGATAATCCTGGGCAGTTTACGATCAACTGGTATTCCAGCTGGAGTCCTTGCGCTGATTGTGCC
GAGAAAATTCTGGAATGGTATAATCAGGAACTTCGGGGAAACGGGCACACATTGAAAATCTGGGCCTGCA
AGCTGTACTACGAGAAGAATGCCCGGAACCAGATAGGACTCTGGAATCTGAGGGACAATGGTGTAGGCCT
GAACGTGATGGTTTCCGAGCACTATCAGTGTTGTCGGAAGATTTTCATCCAAAGCTCTCATAACCAGCTC
AATGAAAACCGCTGGTTGGAGAAAACACTGAAACGTGCGGAGAAGTGGAGATCCGAGCTGAGCATCATGA
TCCAGGTCAAGATTCTGCATACCACTAAGTCTCCAGCCGTTGGTCCCAAGAAGAAAAGAAAAGTCGGTAC
CATGACCAACCTTTCCGACATCATAGAGAAGGAAACAGGCAAACAGTTGGTCATCCAAGAGTCGATACTC
ATGCTTCCTGAAGAAGTTGAGGAGGTCATTGGGAATAAGCCGGAAAGTGACATTCTCGTACACACTGCGT
ATGATGAGAGCACCGATGAGAACGTGATGCTGCTCACGTCAGATGCCCCAGAGTACAAACCCTGGGCTCT
GGTGATTCAGGACTCTAATGGAGAGAACAAGATCAAGATGCTAGAAGGCAGGGGAAGCCTTCTGACTTGT
GGGGATGTGGAAGAAAACCCTGGTCCATCTAGAATGATTGAACAAGATGGATTGCACGCAGGTTCTCCGG
CCGCTTGGGTGGAGAGGCTATTCGGCTATGACTGGGCACAACAGACAATCGGCTGCTCTGATGCCGCCGT
GTTCCGGCTGTCAGCGCAGGGGCGCCCGGTTCTTTTTGTCAAGACCGACCTGTCCGGTGCCCTGAATGAA
CTGCAGGACGAGGCAGCGCGGCTATCGTGGCTGGCCACGACGGGCGTTCCTTGCGCAGCTGTGCTCGACG
TTGTCACTGAAGCGGGAAGGGACTGGCTGCTATTGGGCGAAGTGCCGGGGCAGGATCTCCTGTCATCTCA
CCTTGCTCCTGCCGAGAAAGTATCCATCATGGCTGATGCAATGCGGCGGCTGCATACGCTTGATCCGGCT
ACCTGCCCATTCGACCACCAAGCGAAACATCGCATCGAGCGAGCACGTACTCGGATGGAAGCCGGTCTTG
TCGATCAGGATGATCTGGACGAAGAGCATCAGGGGCTCGCGCCAGCCGAACTGTTCGCCAGGCTCAAGGC
GCGCATGCCCGACGGCGAGGATCTCGTCGTGACCCATGGCGATGCCTGCTTGCCGAATATCATGGTGGAA
AATGGCCGCTTTTCTGGATTCATCGACTGTGGCCGGCTGGGTGTGGCGGACCGCTATCAGGACATAGCGT
TGGCTACCCGTGATATTGCTGAAGAGCTTGGCGGCGAATGGGCTGACCGCTTCCTCGTGCTTTACGGTAT
CGCCGCTCCCGATTCGCAGCGCATCGCCTTCTATCGCCTTCTTGACGAGTTCTTCTGAGCGGGACTCTGG
GGTTCGAAATGACCGACCAAGCGACGCCCAACCTGCCATCACGAGATTTCGATTCCACCGCCGCCTTCTA
TGAAAGGTTGGGCTTCAGAATCGTTTTCCGGGACGCCGGCTGGATGATCCTCCAGCGCGGGGATCTCATG
CTGGAGTTCTTCGCCCACCCCAACTTGTTTATTGCAGCTTATAATGGTTACAAATAAAGCAATAGCATCA
CAAATTTCACAAATAAAGCATTTTTTTCACTGCATTCTAGTTGTGGTTTGTCCAAACTCATCAATGTATC
TTAGCGGCCGCCACCGCGGTGGAGCTCCAGCTTTTGTTCCCTTTAGTGAGGGTTAATTGCGCGCTTGGCG
TAATCATGGTCATAGCTGTTTCCTGTGTGAAATTGTTATCCGCTCACAATTCCACACAACATACGAGCCG
GAAGCATAAAGTGTAAAGCCTGGGGTGCCTAATGAGTGAGCTAACTCACATTAATTGCGTTGCGCTCACT
GCCCGCTTTCCAGTCGGGAAACCTGTCGTGCCAGCTGCATTAATGAATCGGCCAACGCGCGGGGAGAGGC
GGTTTGCGTATTGGGCGCTCTTCCGCTTCCTCGCTCACTGACTCGCTGCGCTCGGTCGTTCGGCTGCGGC
GAGCGGTATCAGCTCACTCAAAGGCGGTAATACGGTTATCCACAGAATCAGGGGATAACGCAGGAAAGAA
CATGTGAGCAAAAGGCCAGCAAAAGGCCAGGAACCGTAAAAAGGCCGCGTTGCTGGCGTTTTTCCATAGG
CTCCGCCCCCCTGACGAGCATCACAAAAATCGACGCTCAAGTCAGAGGTGGCGAAACCCGACAGGACTAT
AAAGATACCAGGCGTTTCCCCCTGGAAGCTCCCTCGTGCGCTCTCCTGTTCCGACCCTGCCGCTTACCGG
ATACCTGTCCGCCTTTCTCCCTTCGGGAAGCGTGGCGCTTTCTCATAGCTCACGCTGTAGGTATCTCAGT
TCGGTGTAGGTCGTTCGCTCCAAGCTGGGCTGTGTGCACGAACCCCCCGTTCAGCCCGACCGCTGCGCCT
TATCCGGTAACTATCGTCTTGAGTCCAACCCGGTAAGACACGACTTATCGCCACTGGCAGCAGCCACTGG
TAACAGGATTAGCAGAGCGAGGTATGTAGGCGGTGCTACAGAGTTCTTGAAGTGGTGGCCTAACTACGGC
TACACTAGAAGAACAGTATTTGGTATCTGCGCTCTGCTGAAGCCAGTTACCTTCGGAAAAAGAGTTGGTA
GCTCTTGATCCGGCAAACAAACCACCGCTGGTAGCGGTGGTTTTTTTGTTTGCAAGCAGCAGATTACGCG
CAGAAAAAAAGGATCTCAAGAAGATCCTTTGATCTTTTCTACGGGGTCTGACGCTCAGTGGAACGAAAAC
TCACGTTAAGGGATTTTGGTCATGAGATTATCAAAAAGGATCTTCACCTAGATCCTTTTAAATTAAAAAT
GAAGTTTTAAATCAATCTAAAGTATATATGAGTAAACTTGGTCTGACAGTTACCAATGCTTAATCAGTGA
GGCACCTATCTCAGCGATCTGTCTATTTCGTTCATCCATAGTTGCCTGACTCCCCGTCGTGTAGATAACT
ACGATACGGGAGGGCTTACCATCTGGCCCCAGTGCTGCAATGATACCGCGAGACCCACGCTCACCGGCTC
CAGATTTATCAGCAATAAACCAGCCAGCCGGAAGGGCCGAGCGCAGAAGTGGTCCTGCAACTTTATCCGC
CTCCATCCAGTCTATTAATTGTTGCCGGGAAGCTAGAGTAAGTAGTTCGCCAGTTAATAGTTTGCGCAAC
GTTGTTGCCATTGCTACAGGCATCGTGGTGTCACGCTCGTCGTTTGGTATGGCTTCATTCAGCTCCGGTT
CCCAACGATCAAGGCGAGTTACATGATCCCCCATGTTGTGCAAAAAAGCGGTTAGCTCCTTCGGTCCTCC
GATCGTTGTCAGAAGTAAGTTGGCCGCAGTGTTATCACTCATGGTTATGGCAGCACTGCATAATTCTCTT
ACTGTCATGCCATCCGTAAGATGCTTTTCTGTGACTGGTGAGTACTCAACCAAGTCATTCTGAGAATAGT
GTATGCGGCGACCGAGTTGCTCTTGCCCGGCGTCAATACGGGATAATACCGCGCCACATAGCAGAACTTT
AAAAGTGCTCATCATTGGAAAACGTTCTTCGGGGCGAAAACTCTCAAGGATCTTACCGCTGTTGAGATCC
AGTTCGATGTAACCCACTCGTGCACCCAACTGATCTTCAGCATCTTTTACTTTCACCAGCGTTTCTGGGT
GAGCAAAAACAGGAAGGCAAAATGCCGCAAAAAAGGGAATAAGGGCGACACGGAAATGTTGAATACTCAT
ACTCTTCCTTTTTCAATATTATTGAAGCATTTATCAGGGTTATTGTCTCATGAGCGGATACATATTTGAA
TGTAT
Features (pLannotate 1.2.2; 26 found; start..end, strand, type, name):
     83..511     -  rep_origin     f1 ori (sequence partly withheld): f1 bacteriophage origin of replication; arrow indicates direction of (+) strand synthesis
    516..671     -  CDS            lacZα (fragment): LacZα fragment of β-galactosidase; lacZ fragment
    679..697     +  promoter       T7 promoter: promoter for bacteriophage T7 RNA polymerase
    722..763     +  promoter       H1 promoter (fragment): human H1 RNA promoter
    764..1004    +  promoter       U6 promoter: RNA polymerase III promoter for human U6 snRNA
   1190..1849    -  CDS            deoC1: DEOC1_STAAN - Also known as dra. Experimental evidence at protein level: Swiss-Prot protein existence level 1. Catalyzes a reversible aldol reaction between acetaldehyde and D-glyceraldehyde 3-phosphate to generate 2-deoxy-D-ribose 5- phosphate. From Staphylococcus aureus (strain N315).
   2894..2969    +  misc_RNA       gRNA scaffold: guide RNA scaffold for the Streptococcus pyogenes CRISPR/Cas9 system
   2983..3362    +  enhancer       CMV enhancer: human cytomegalovirus immediate early enhancer
   3363..3566    +  promoter       CMV promoter: human cytomegalovirus (CMV) immediate early promoter
   3562..3595    +  LTR            5' LTR (truncated) (fragment): truncated 5' long terminal repeat (LTR) from HIV-1
   3611..3629    +  promoter       T7 promoter: promoter for bacteriophage T7 RNA polymerase
   3703..7806    +  CDS            Cas9: Cas9 (Csn1) endonuclease from the Streptococcus pyogenes Type II CRISPR/Cas system generates RNA-guided double strand breaks in DNA
   7870..8040    +  CDS            CRK (fragment): CRK_HUMAN - Experimental evidence at protein level: Swiss-Prot protein existence level 1. [Isoform Crk-II]: Regulates cell adhesion, spreading and migration (PubMed:31311869). Mediates attachment-induced MAPK8 activation, membrane ruffling and cell motility in a Rac-dependent manner. Involved in phagocytosis of apoptotic cells and cell motility via its interaction with DOCK1 and DOCK4 (PubMed:19004829). May regulate the EFNA5-EPHA3 signaling (By similarity). From Homo sapiens (Human).
   8773..9024    +  CDS            UGI: UNGI_BPPB2 - Experimental evidence at protein level: Swiss-Prot protein existence level 1. This protein binds specifically and reversibly to the host uracil-DNA glycosylase, preventing removal of uracil residues from PBS2 DNA by the host uracil-excision repair system. From Bacillus phage PBS2 (Bacteriophage PBS2).
   9085..9876    +  CDS            neo: KKA2_KLEPN - Also known as kan, nptII. Experimental evidence at protein level: Swiss-Prot protein existence level 1. Resistance to kanamycin, neomycin, paromomycin, ribostamycin, butirosin and gentamicin B. From Klebsiella pneumoniae.
   9900..10058   +  CDS            ble (fragment): BLE_KLEPN - Experimental evidence at protein level: Swiss-Prot protein existence level 1. Binding protein with a strong affinity to the bleomycin family of antibiotics. Binds to CL990; an antimitotic-antibiotic compound. From Klebsiella pneumoniae.
  10053..10174   +  polyA_signal   SV40 poly(A) signal: SV40 polyadenylation signal
  10174..10198   -  misc_feature   MCS (fragment): pBluescript multiple cloning site
  10211..10229   -  promoter       T3 promoter: promoter for bacteriophage T3 RNA polymerase
  10272..10294   -  protein_bind   lac operator (fragment): The lac repressor binds to the lac operator to inhibit transcription in E. coli. This inhibition can be relieved by adding lactose or isopropyl-β-D-thiogalactopyranoside (IPTG). lac repressor encoded by lacI
  10298..10328   -  promoter       lac promoter: promoter for the E. coli lac operon
  10343..10364   -  protein_bind   CAP binding site: CAP binding activates transcription in the presence of cAMP. E. coli catabolite activator protein
  10377..10469   -  CDS            lacI (fragment): lac repressor; lacI; The lac repressor binds to the lac operator to inhibit transcription in E. coli. This inhibition can be relieved by adding lactose or isopropyl-β-D-thiogalactopyranoside (IPTG).
  10652..11240   -  rep_origin     ori: high-copy-number ColE1/pMB1/pBR322/pUC origin of replication
  11411..12271   -  CDS            AmpR: β-lactamase; bla; confers resistance to ampicillin, carbenicillin, and related antibiotics
  12272..30      -  promoter       AmpR promoter (across the origin): bla
