[The description below was written by a language model from this plasmid's Addgene catalogue record and pLannotate feature annotations shown in this document.]
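Description:
pSI-218 is a 12.3 kb mammalian expression and CRISPR base-editing plasmid deposited as an empty backbone. It combines an SpCas9 guide RNA cloning position and a Target-AID cytosine base editor expression unit on one vector. The catalogue lists pcDNA3.1 as the backbone, although the annotated flanking elements (lacZα fragment, T7 and T3 promoters, lac promoter/operator, a pBluescript MCS fragment and f1 ori) look more like a pBluescript-type cloning vector. It is maintained in E. coli through a high-copy ColE1/pUC origin and ampicillin resistance. The depositor notes that repetitive and retrovirus-derived sequences make it relatively unstable, so a recombination-deficient host is recommended.

The guide cassette consists of a human U6 RNA polymerase III promoter, preceded by a short H1 promoter fragment, and an S. pyogenes gRNA scaffold. These are separated by a stuffer of nearly 2 kb, part of which is annotated by homology as a bacterial deoC gene. According to the record, spacers are inserted via BsmBI sites, presumably replacing this stuffer. Downstream, the CMV enhancer/promoter drives the editor: SpCas9 carrying the D10A nickase mutation, fused to the PmCDA1 cytidine deaminase and the uracil-DNA glycosylase inhibitor UGI. The feature table does not annotate PmCDA1 itself, but an unannotated gap lies between a linker region matching a human CRK fragment and UGI, where it would be expected.

A neo open reading frame follows closely after UGI and ends at an SV40 polyadenylation signal, providing G418 selection in mammalian cells. No separate promoter for neo is annotated, and the record does not state how it is coupled to the editor. The plasmid is intended for targeted C-to-T editing after a guide is cloned in, and it was deposited alongside work on a genetic barcoding system for clone isolation.
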