Addgene plasmid #197139: pSI-218
Purpose: (Empty Backbone) All-in-vector of SpCas9 gRNA cloning sites (BsmBI) and CMVp-Target-AID expression unit
Depositing lab: Nozomu Yachie. Depositing organization: University of British Columbia. Publication: A multi-kingdom genetic barcoding system for precise clone isolation. Ishiguro S, Ishida K, Sakata RC, Ichiraku M, Takimoto R, Yogo R, Kijima Y, Mori H, Tanaka M, King S, Tarumoto S, Tsujimura T, Bashth O, Masuyama N, Adel A, Toyoshima H, Seki M, Oh JH, Archambault AS, Nishida K, Kondo A, Kuhara S, Aburatani H, Klein Geltink RI, Yamamoto T, Shakiba N, Takashima Y, Yachie N. Nat Biotechnol. 2025 May 21. doi: 10.1038/s41587-025-02649-1. PubMed 40399693.
Backbone
  Vector backbone: pcDNA3.1
  Backbone manufacturer: Invitrogen
  Vector type: Mammalian Expression, CRISPR
  Selectable markers: Neomycin (select with G418)
  Tag / fusion protein: SpCas9-PmCDA1-UGI (N terminal on insert)
Growth in bacteria
  Bacterial resistance: Ampicillin, 100 μg/mL
  Growth temperature: 30°C
  Growth strain: NEB Stable
  Copy number: High Copy
Gene/Insert
  Gene/Insert name: None
  Mutation: SpCas9(D10A)
  Tag / fusion protein: SpCas9-PmCDA1-UGI (N terminal on insert)
Terms and licenses: Academic/Nonprofit Terms; Industry Terms: Not Available to Industry
Depositor comments: https://benchling.com/s/seq-ir6EdyAiwwADqkZoUTvT?m=slm-OO1VK36RD5vy05CbCzFP Please visit https://www.biorxiv.org/content/10.1101/2023.01.18.524633v1 for bioRxiv preprint. This plasmid is relatively unstable due to repetitive sequences and other genetic element cloned from retrovirus. Please be sure to use NEB stable cells and incubate at 30C.
How to cite: pSI-218 was a gift from Nozomu Yachie (Addgene plasmid # 197139 ; http://n2t.net/addgene:197139 ; RRID:Addgene_197139)
